Addgene plasmid #76909: BCR gRNA (BRDN0001144903)
Purpose: 3rd generation lentiviral gRNA plasmid targeting human BCR
Depositing lab: John Doench & David Root. Depositing organization: Broad Institute. Publication: Optimized sgRNA design to maximize activity and minimize off-target effects of CRISPR-Cas9. Doench JG, Fusi N, Sullender M, Hegde M, Vaimberg EW, Donovan KF, Smith I, Tothova Z, Wilen C, Orchard R, Virgin HW, Listgarten J, Root DE. Nat Biotechnol. 2016 Jan 18. doi: 10.1038/nbt.3437. PubMed 26780180.
Backbone
  Vector backbone: lentiGuide-Puro
  Backbone manufacturer: Zhang Lab (Addgene plasmid # 52963)
  Vector type: Mammalian Expression, Lentiviral, CRISPR
  Selectable markers: Puromycin
Growth in bacteria
  Bacterial resistance: Ampicillin, 100 μg/mL
  Growth temperature: 37°C
  Growth strain: DH5alpha
  Copy number: High Copy
Gene/Insert
  Gene/Insert name: BCR (alt names: BCR; NM_004327.3)
  gRNA/shRNA sequence: TCCCCACAGAGGGCGAACAA
  Species: H. sapiens (human)
  Entrez Gene: BCR (a.k.a. ALL, BCR1, CML, D22S11, D22S662, PHL)
  Promoter: hU6
  Cloning method: Unknown
  Sequencing primers: 5′ U6-F; 3′ pS2-R
Terms and licenses: Academic/Nonprofit Terms; Industry Terms: Not Available to Industry
Depositor comments: The gRNA was designed to target the following Genbank reference sequence(s): NM_004327.3,NM_021574.2. Note that this plasmid does NOT contain Cas9. It should be used in conjunction with lentiCas9-Blast (Addgene #52962) or otherwise with cell lines already expressing Cas9. Browse the full kinome gRNA library at http://www.addgene.org/pooled-library/broadgpp-human-kinome/ or visit http://www.broadinstitute.org/rnai/public/ for detailed protocols and information.
How to cite: BCR gRNA (BRDN0001144903) was a gift from John Doench & David Root (Addgene plasmid # 76909 ; http://n2t.net/addgene:76909 ; RRID:Addgene_76909)
