[The description below was written by a language model from this plasmid's Addgene catalogue record and pLannotate feature annotations shown in this document.]
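Description:
BCR gRNA (BRDN0001144903) is a third-generation lentiviral single-guide RNA plasmid built on the lentiGuide-Puro backbone and designed to target the human BCR gene. It is propagated in E. coli as a high-copy plasmid through a ColE1/pUC-type origin with ampicillin resistance (β-lactamase). The backbone also carries an f1 origin, an SV40 origin and poly(A) signal, and remnants of lac and phage-promoter cloning sequences.

The lentiviral transfer cassette begins with an RSV promoter fused to a truncated HIV-1 5' LTR, which drives Tat-independent production of genomic RNA in packaging cells. This is followed by the Ψ packaging signal with a partial gag sequence, the Rev response element for nuclear export, and a cPPT/CTS that aids nuclear import. The cassette ends in a ΔU3 self-inactivating 3' LTR.

Within this frame, a human U6 RNA polymerase III promoter transcribes the BCR-specific spacer joined to the Streptococcus pyogenes Cas9 guide scaffold. Downstream, the EF-1α core promoter with its intron A drives puromycin N-acetyltransferase for selection of transduced mammalian cells, and a WPRE enhances transcript expression.

The plasmid does not encode Cas9, so it is meant to be paired with a separate Cas9 lentivector or used in cells that already express the nuclease. The guide was designed against two BCR reference transcripts and belongs to a human kinome gRNA collection. It suits individual knockout experiments on BCR, with virus produced by supplying packaging and envelope functions in trans.
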