Features (pLannotate 1.2.2; 29 found; start..end, strand, type, name):
     14..80      +  CDS            small t antigen (fragment): SV40 (simian virus 40) small t antigen
    106..317     +  promoter       EF-1α core promoter: core promoter for human elongation factor EF-1α
    318..1256    +  intron         EF-1α intron A: intron upstream of the start codon of human EF-1α
   1278..1877    +  CDS            PuroR (fragment): puromycin N-acetyltransferase; pac from Streptomyces; confers resistance to puromycin
   1893..2481    +  misc_feature   WPRE: woodchuck hepatitis virus posttranscriptional regulatory element
   2532..2551    +  misc_feature   cPPT/CTS (fragment): central polypurine tract and central termination sequence of HIV-1
   2553..2786    +  LTR            3' LTR (ΔU3): self-inactivating 3' long terminal repeat (LTR) from HIV-1
   2864..2985    +  polyA_signal   SV40 poly(A) signal: SV40 polyadenylation signal
   3025..3160    +  rep_origin     SV40 ori: SV40 origin of replication
   3181..3199    -  promoter       T7 promoter: promoter for bacteriophage T7 RNA polymerase
   3207..3362    +  CDS            lacZα (fragment): LacZα fragment of β-galactosidase; lacZ fragment
   3367..3795    +  rep_origin     f1 ori (sequence partly withheld): f1 bacteriophage origin of replication; arrow indicates direction of (+) strand synthesis
   3848..3952    +  promoter       AmpR promoter: bla
   3953..4813    +  CDS            AmpR: β-lactamase; bla; confers resistance to ampicillin, carbenicillin, and related antibiotics
   4984..5572    +  rep_origin     ori: high-copy-number ColE1/pMB1/pBR322/pUC origin of replication
   5755..5847    +  CDS            lacI (fragment): lac repressor; lacI; The lac repressor binds to the lac operator to inhibit transcription in E. coli. This inhibition can be relieved by adding lactose or isopropyl-β-D-thiogalactopyranoside (IPTG).
   5860..5881    +  protein_bind   CAP binding site: CAP binding activates transcription in the presence of cAMP. E. coli catabolite activator protein
   5896..5926    +  promoter       lac promoter: promoter for the E. coli lac operon
   5934..5950    +  protein_bind   lac operator: The lac repressor binds to the lac operator to inhibit transcription in E. coli. This inhibition can be relieved by adding lactose or isopropyl-β-D-thiogalactopyranoside (IPTG). lac repressor encoded by lacI
   5995..6013    +  promoter       T3 promoter: promoter for bacteriophage T3 RNA polymerase
   6041..6267    +  promoter       RSV promoter: Rous sarcoma virus enhancer/promoter
   6268..6448    +  LTR            5' LTR (truncated): truncated 5' long terminal repeat (LTR) from HIV-1
   6495..6620    +  misc_feature   HIV-1 Ψ: packaging signal of human immunodeficiency virus type 1
   6604..6967    +  CDS            HIV-1 gag (fragment): gag protein from human immunodeficiency virus 1; gag
   7113..7346    +  misc_feature   RRE: The Rev response element (RRE) of HIV-1 allows for Rev-dependent mRNA export from the nucleus to the cytoplasm.
   7723..7749    +  CDS            Rev (fragment): human immunodeficiency virus 1 (HIV-1) Rev protein; rev; enhances nuclear export of unspliced and incompletely spliced viral mRNAs
   7753..7993    +  promoter       U6 promoter: RNA polymerase III promoter for human U6 snRNA
   8023..8098    +  misc_RNA       gRNA scaffold: guide RNA scaffold for the Streptococcus pyogenes CRISPR/Cas9 system
   8154..8271    +  misc_feature   cPPT/CTS: central polypurine tract and central termination sequence of HIV-1
>Addgene plasmid #76909 | BCR gRNA (BRDN0001144903) | addgene full sequence | sequence record 186744 | Addgene Assembled Sequence
CCCGGGTGCAAAGATGGATAAAGTTTTAAACAGAGAGGAATCTTTGCAGCTAATGGACCTTCTAGGTCTT
GAAAGGAGTGGGAATTGGCTCCGGTGCCCGTCAGTGGGCAGAGCGCACATCGCCCACAGTCCCCGAGAAG
TTGGGGGGAGGGGTCGGCAATTGATCCGGTGCCTAGAGAAGGTGGCGCGGGGTAAACTGGGAAAGTGATG
TCGTGTACTGGCTCCGCCTTTTTCCCGAGGGTGGGGGAGAACCGTATATAAGTGCAGTAGTCGCCGTGAA
CGTTCTTTTTCGCAACGGGTTTGCCGCCAGAACACAGGTAAGTGCCGTGTGTGGTTCCCGCGGGCCTGGC
CTCTTTACGGGTTATGGCCCTTGCGTGCCTTGAATTACTTCCACCTGGCTGCAGTACGTGATTCTTGATC
CCGAGCTTCGGGTTGGAAGTGGGTGGGAGAGTTCGAGGCCTTGCGCTTAAGGAGCCCCTTCGCCTCGTGC
TTGAGTTGAGGCCTGGCCTGGGCGCTGGGGCCGCCGCGTGCGAATCTGGTGGCACCTTCGCGCCTGTCTC
GCTGCTTTCGATAAGTCTCTAGCCATTTAAAATTTTTGATGACCTGCTGCGACGCTTTTTTTCTGGCAAG
ATAGTCTTGTAAATGCGGGCCAAGATCTGCACACTGGTATTTCGGTTTTTGGGGCCGCGGGCGGCGACGG
GGCCCGTGCGTCCCAGCGCACATGTTCGGCGAGGCGGGGCCTGCGAGCGCGGCCACCGAGAATCGGACGG
GGGTAGTCTCAAGCTGGCCGGCCTGCTCTGGTGCCTGGCCTCGCGCCGCCGTGTATCGCCCCGCCCTGGG
CGGCAAGGCTGGCCCGGTCGGCACCAGTTGCGTGAGCGGAAAGATGGCCGCTTCCCGGCCCTGCTGCAGG
GAGCTCAAAATGGAGGACGCGGCGCTCGGGAGAGCGGGCGGGTGAGTCACCCACACAAAGGAAAAGGGCC
TTTCCGTCCTCAGCCGTCGCTTCATGTGACTCCACGGAGTACCGGGCGCCGTCCAGGCACCTCGATTAGT
TCTCGAGCTTTTGGAGTACGTCGTCTTTAGGTTGGGGGGAGGGGTTTTATGCGATGGAGTTTCCCCACAC
TGAGTGGGTGGAGACTGAAGTTAGGCCAGCTTGGCACTTGATGTAATTCTCCTTGGAATTTGCCCTTTTT
GAGTTTGGATCTTGGTTCATTCTCAAGCCTCAGACAGTGGTTCAAAGTTTTTTTCTTCCATTTCAGGTGT
CGTGACGTACGGCCACCATGACCGAGTACAAGCCCACGGTGCGCCTCGCCACCCGCGACGACGTCCCCAG
GGCCGTACGCACCCTCGCCGCCGCGTTCGCCGACTACCCCGCCACGCGCCACACCGTCGATCCGGACCGC
CACATCGAGCGGGTCACCGAGCTGCAAGAACTCTTCCTCACGCGCGTCGGGCTCGACATCGGCAAGGTGT
GGGTCGCGGACGACGGCGCCGCCGTGGCGGTCTGGACCACGCCGGAGAGCGTCGAAGCGGGGGCGGTGTT
CGCCGAGATCGGCCCGCGCATGGCCGAGTTGAGCGGTTCCCGGCTGGCCGCGCAGCAACAGATGGAAGGC
CTCCTGGCGCCGCACCGGCCCAAGGAGCCCGCGTGGTTCCTGGCCACCGTCGGAGTCTCGCCCGACCACC
AGGGCAAGGGTCTGGGCAGCGCCGTCGTGCTCCCCGGAGTGGAGGCGGCCGAGCGCGCCGGGGTGCCCGC
CTTCCTGGAGACCTCCGCGCCCCGCAACCTCCCCTTCTACGAGCGGCTCGGCTTCACCGTCACCGCCGAC
GTCGAGGTGCCCGAAGGACCGCGCACCTGGTGCATGACCCGCAAGCCCGGTGCCTGAACGCGTTAAGTCG
ACAATCAACCTCTGGATTACAAAATTTGTGAAAGATTGACTGGTATTCTTAACTATGTTGCTCCTTTTAC
GCTATGTGGATACGCTGCTTTAATGCCTTTGTATCATGCTATTGCTTCCCGTATGGCTTTCATTTTCTCC
TCCTTGTATAAATCCTGGTTGCTGTCTCTTTATGAGGAGTTGTGGCCCGTTGTCAGGCAACGTGGCGTGG
TGTGCACTGTGTTTGCTGACGCAACCCCCACTGGTTGGGGCATTGCCACCACCTGTCAGCTCCTTTCCGG
GACTTTCGCTTTCCCCCTCCCTATTGCCACGGCGGAACTCATCGCCGCCTGCCTTGCCCGCTGCTGGACA
GGGGCTCGGCTGTTGGGCACTGACAATTCCGTGGTGTTGTCGGGGAAATCATCGTCCTTTCCTTGGCTGC
TCGCCTGTGTTGCCACCTGGATTCTGCGCGGGACGTCCTTCTGCTACGTCCCTTCGGCCCTCAATCCAGC
GGACCTTCCTTCCCGCGGCCTGCTGCCGGCTCTGCGGCCTCTTCCGCGTCTTCGCCTTCGCCCTCAGACG
AGTCGGATCTCCCTTTGGGCCGCCTCCCCGCGTCGACTTTAAGACCAATGACTTACAAGGCAGCTGTAGA
TCTTAGCCACTTTTTAAAAGAAAAGGGGGGACTGGAAGGGCTAATTCACTCCCAACGAAGACAAGATCTG
CTTTTTGCTTGTACTGGGTCTCTCTGGTTAGACCAGATCTGAGCCTGGGAGCTCTCTGGCTAACTAGGGA
ACCCACTGCTTAAGCCTCAATAAAGCTTGCCTTGAGTGCTTCAAGTAGTGTGTGCCCGTCTGTTGTGTGA
CTCTGGTAACTAGAGATCCCTCAGACCCTTTTAGTCAGTGTGGAAAATCTCTAGCAGTACGTATAGTAGT
TCATGTCATCTTATTATTCAGTATTTATAACTTGCAAAGAAATGAATATCAGAGAGTGAGAGGAACTTGT
TTATTGCAGCTTATAATGGTTACAAATAAAGCAATAGCATCACAAATTTCACAAATAAAGCATTTTTTTC
ACTGCATTCTAGTTGTGGTTTGTCCAAACTCATCAATGTATCTTATCATGTCTGGCTCTAGCTATCCCGC
CCCTAACTCCGCCCATCCCGCCCCTAACTCCGCCCAGTTCCGCCCATTCTCCGCCCCATGGCTGACTAAT
TTTTTTTATTTATGCAGAGGCCGAGGCCGCCTCGGCCTCTGAGCTATTCCAGAAGTAGTGAGGAGGCTTT
TTTGGAGGCCTAGGGACGTACCCAATTCGCCCTATAGTGAGTCGTATTACGCGCGCTCACTGGCCGTCGT
TTTACAACGTCGTGACTGGGAAAACCCTGGCGTTACCCAACTTAATCGCCTTGCAGCACATCCCCCTTTC
GCCAGCTGGCGTAATAGCGAAGAGGCCCGCACCGATCGCCCTTCCCAACAGTTGCGCAGCCTGAATGGCG
AATGGG
[124 nt withheld, positions 3367-3490]
C
[91 nt withheld, positions 3492-3582]
A
[49 nt withheld, positions 3584-3632]
CCTTTGACGTTGGAGTCCACGTTCTTT
[37 nt withheld, positions 3660-3696]
ACCCTATCTCGGTCTATTCTTTTGATTTATAAGGGATTTTGCCGATTTCGGCCTATTGGTTAAAAAATGA
GCTGATTTAACAAAAATTTAACGCGAATTTTAACAAAATATTAACGCTTACAATTTAGGTGGCACTTTTC
GGGGAAATGTGCGCGGAACCCCTATTTGTTTATTTTTCTAAATACATTCAAATATGTATCCGCTCATGAG
ACAATAACCCTGATAAATGCTTCAATAATATTGAAAAAGGAAGAGTATGAGTATTCAACATTTCCGTGTC
GCCCTTATTCCCTTTTTTGCGGCATTTTGCCTTCCTGTTTTTGCTCACCCAGAAACGCTGGTGAAAGTAA
AAGATGCTGAAGATCAGTTGGGTGCACGAGTGGGTTACATCGAACTGGATCTCAACAGCGGTAAGATCCT
TGAGAGTTTTCGCCCCGAAGAACGTTTTCCAATGATGAGCACTTTTAAAGTTCTGCTATGTGGCGCGGTA
TTATCCCGTATTGACGCCGGGCAAGAGCAACTCGGTCGCCGCATACACTATTCTCAGAATGACTTGGTTG
AGTACTCACCAGTCACAGAAAAGCATCTTACGGATGGCATGACAGTAAGAGAATTATGCAGTGCTGCCAT
AACCATGAGTGATAACACTGCGGCCAACTTACTTCTGACAACGATCGGAGGACCGAAGGAGCTAACCGCT
TTTTTGCACAACATGGGGGATCATGTAACTCGCCTTGATCGTTGGGAACCGGAGCTGAATGAAGCCATAC
CAAACGACGAGCGTGACACCACGATGCCTGTAGCAATGGCAACAACGTTGCGCAAACTATTAACTGGCGA
ACTACTTACTCTAGCTTCCCGGCAACAATTAATAGACTGGATGGAGGCGGATAAAGTTGCAGGACCACTT
CTGCGCTCGGCCCTTCCGGCTGGCTGGTTTATTGCTGATAAATCTGGAGCCGGTGAGCGTGGGTCTCGCG
GTATCATTGCAGCACTGGGGCCAGATGGTAAGCCCTCCCGTATCGTAGTTATCTACACGACGGGGAGTCA
GGCAACTATGGATGAACGAAATAGACAGATCGCTGAGATAGGTGCCTCACTGATTAAGCATTGGTAACTG
TCAGACCAAGTTTACTCATATATACTTTAGATTGATTTAAAACTTCATTTTTAATTTAAAAGGATCTAGG
TGAAGATCCTTTTTGATAATCTCATGACCAAAATCCCTTAACGTGAGTTTTCGTTCCACTGAGCGTCAGA
CCCCGTAGAAAAGATCAAAGGATCTTCTTGAGATCCTTTTTTTCTGCGCGTAATCTGCTGCTTGCAAACA
AAAAAACCACCGCTACCAGCGGTGGTTTGTTTGCCGGATCAAGAGCTACCAACTCTTTTTCCGAAGGTAA
CTGGCTTCAGCAGAGCGCAGATACCAAATACTGTTCTTCTAGTGTAGCCGTAGTTAGGCCACCACTTCAA
GAACTCTGTAGCACCGCCTACATACCTCGCTCTGCTAATCCTGTTACCAGTGGCTGCTGCCAGTGGCGAT
AAGTCGTGTCTTACCGGGTTGGACTCAAGACGATAGTTACCGGATAAGGCGCAGCGGTCGGGCTGAACGG
GGGGTTCGTGCACACAGCCCAGCTTGGAGCGAACGACCTACACCGAACTGAGATACCTACAGCGTGAGCT
ATGAGAAAGCGCCACGCTTCCCGAAGGGAGAAAGGCGGACAGGTATCCGGTAAGCGGCAGGGTCGGAACA
GGAGAGCGCACGAGGGAGCTTCCAGGGGGAAACGCCTGGTATCTTTATAGTCCTGTCGGGTTTCGCCACC
TCTGACTTGAGCGTCGATTTTTGTGATGCTCGTCAGGGGGGCGGAGCCTATGGAAAAACGCCAGCAACGC
GGCCTTTTTACGGTTCCTGGCCTTTTGCTGGCCTTTTGCTCACATGTTCTTTCCTGCGTTATCCCCTGAT
TCTGTGGATAACCGTATTACCGCCTTTGAGTGAGCTGATACCGCTCGCCGCAGCCGAACGACCGAGCGCA
GCGAGTCAGTGAGCGAGGAAGCGGAAGAGCGCCCAATACGCAAACCGCCTCTCCCCGCGCGTTGGCCGAT
TCATTAATGCAGCTGGCACGACAGGTTTCCCGACTGGAAAGCGGGCAGTGAGCGCAACGCAATTAATGTG
AGTTAGCTCACTCATTAGGCACCCCAGGCTTTACACTTTATGCTTCCGGCTCGTATGTTGTGTGGAATTG
TGAGCGGATAACAATTTCACACAGGAAACAGCTATGACCATGATTACGCCAAGCGCGCAATTAACCCTCA
CTAAAGGGAACAAAAGCTGGAGCTGCAAGCTTAATGTAGTCTTATGCAATACTCTTGTAGTCTTGCAACA
TGGTAACGATGAGTTAGCAACATGCCTTACAAGGAGAGAAAAAGCACCGTGCATGCCGATTGGTGGAAGT
AAGGTGGTACGATCGTGCCTTATTAGGAAGGCAACAGACGGGTCTGACATGGATTGGACGAACCACTGAA
TTGCCGCATTGCAGAGATATTGTATTTAAGTGCCTAGCTCGATACATAAACGGGTCTCTCTGGTTAGACC
AGATCTGAGCCTGGGAGCTCTCTGGCTAACTAGGGAACCCACTGCTTAAGCCTCAATAAAGCTTGCCTTG
AGTGCTTCAAGTAGTGTGTGCCCGTCTGTTGTGTGACTCTGGTAACTAGAGATCCCTCAGACCCTTTTAG
TCAGTGTGGAAAATCTCTAGCAGTGGCGCCCGAACAGGGACTTGAAAGCGAAAGGGAAACCAGAGGAGCT
CTCTCGACGCAGGACTCGGCTTGCTGAAGCGCGCACGGCAAGAGGCGAGGGGCGGCGACTGGTGAGTACG
CCAAAAATTTTGACTAGCGGAGGCTAGAAGGAGAGAGATGGGTGCGAGAGCGTCAGTATTAAGCGGGGGA
GAATTAGATCGCGATGGGAAAAAATTCGGTTAAGGCCAGGGGGAAAGAAAAAATATAAATTAAAACATAT
AGTATGGGCAAGCAGGGAGCTAGAACGATTCGCAGTTAATCCTGGCCTGTTAGAAACATCAGAAGGCTGT
AGACAAATACTGGGACAGCTACAACCATCCCTTCAGACAGGATCAGAAGAACTTAGATCATTATATAATA
CAGTAGCAACCCTCTATTGTGTGCATCAAAGGATAGAGATAAAAGACACCAAGGAAGCTTTAGACAAGAT
AGAGGAAGAGCAAAACAAAAGTAAGACCACCGCACAGCAAGCGGCCGCTGATCTTCAGACCTGGAGGAGG
AGATATGAGGGACAATTGGAGAAGTGAATTATATAAATATAAAGTAGTAAAAATTGAACCATTAGGAGTA
GCACCCACCAAGGCAAAGAGAAGAGTGGTGCAGAGAGAAAAAAGAGCAGTGGGAATAGGAGCTTTGTTCC
TTGGGTTCTTGGGAGCAGCAGGAAGCACTATGGGCGCAGCGTCAATGACGCTGACGGTACAGGCCAGACA
ATTATTGTCTGGTATAGTGCAGCAGCAGAACAATTTGCTGAGGGCTATTGAGGCGCAACAGCATCTGTTG
CAACTCACAGTCTGGGGCATCAAGCAGCTCCAGGCAAGAATCCTGGCTGTGGAAAGATACCTAAAGGATC
AACAGCTCCTGGGGATTTGGGGTTGCTCTGGAAAACTCATTTGCACCACTGCTGTGCCTTGGAATGCTAG
TTGGAGTAATAAATCTCTGGAACAGATTTGGAATCACACGACCTGGATGGAGTGGGACAGAGAAATTAAC
AATTACACAAGCTTAATACACTCCTTAATTGAAGAATCGCAAAACCAGCAAGAAAAGAATGAACAAGAAT
TATTGGAATTAGATAAATGGGCAAGTTTGTGGAATTGGTTTAACATAACAAATTGGCTGTGGTATATAAA
ATTATTCATAATGATAGTAGGAGGCTTGGTAGGTTTAAGAATAGTTTTTGCTGTACTTTCTATAGTGAAT
AGAGTTAGGCAGGGATATTCACCATTATCGTTTCAGACCCACCTCCCAACCCCGAGGGGACCCAGAGAGG
GCCTATTTCCCATGATTCCTTCATATTTGCATATACGATACAAGGCTGTTAGAGAGATAATTAGAATTAA
TTTGACTGTAAACACAAAGATATTAGTACAAAATACGTGACGTAGAAAGTAATAATTTCTTGGGTAGTTT
GCAGTTTTAAAATTATGTTTTAAAATGGACTATCATATGCTTACCGTAACTTGAAAGTATTTCGATTTCT
TGGCTTTATATATCTTGTGGAAAGGACGAAACACCGTCCCCACAGAGGGCGAACAAGTTTTAGAGCTAGA
AATAGCAAGTTAAAATAAGGCTAGTCCGTTATCAACTTGAAAAAGTGGCACCGAGTCGGTGCTTTTTTAA
GCTTGGCGTAACTAGATCTTGAGACAAATGGCAGTATTCATCCACAATTTTAAAAGAAAAGGGGGGATTG
GGGGGTACAGTGCAGGGGAAAGAATAGTAGACATAATAGCAACAGACATACAAACTAAAGAATTACAAAA
ACAAATTACAAAAATTCAAAATTTTCGGGTTTATTACAGGGACAGCAGAGATCCACTTTGGCGCCGGCTC
GAGGGGG
