>Addgene plasmid #76909 | BCR gRNA (BRDN0001144903) | depositor partial sequence | sequence record 144369 | Target Sequence
TCCCCACAGAGGGCGAACAA
