>Addgene plasmid #76909 | BCR gRNA (BRDN0001144903) | addgene partial sequence | sequence record 186743 | hU6-F
AGAAAGTAATAATTTCTTGGGTAGTTTGCAGTTTTAAAATTATGTTTTAAAATGGACTATCATATGCTTA
CCGTAACTTGAAAGTATTTCGATTTCTTGGCTTTATATATCTTGTGGAAAGGACGAAACACCGTCCCCAC
AGAGGGCGAACAAGTTTTAGAGCTAGAAATAGCAAGTTAAAATAAGGCTAGTCCGTTATCAACTTGAAAA
AGTGGCACCGAGTCGGTGCTTTTTTAAGCTTGGCGTAACTAGATCTTGAGACAAATGGCAGTATTCATCC
ACAATTTTAAAAGAAAAGGGGGGATTGGGGGGTACAGTGCAGGGGAAAGAATAGTAGACATAATAGCAAC
AGACATACAAACTAAAGAATTACAAAAACAAATTACAAAAATTCAAAATTTTCGGGTTTATTACAGGGAC
AGCAGAGATCCACTTTGGCGCCGGCTCGAGGGGGCCCGGGTGCAAAGATGGATAAAGTTTTAAACAGAGA
GGAATCTTTGCAGCTAATGGACCTTCTAGGTCTTGAAAGGAGTGGGAATTGGCTCCGGTGCCCGTCAGTG
GGCAGAGCGC
